Addgene plasmid #36006: gabra5_L (TAL3014)
Depositing lab: Keith Joung. Depositing organization: Massachusetts General Hospital. Publication: Targeted gene disruption in somatic zebrafish cells using engineered TALENs. Sander JD, Cade L, Khayter C, Reyon D, Peterson RT, Joung JK, Yeh JR. Nat Biotechnol. 2011 Aug 5;29(8):697-8. doi: 10.1038/nbt.1934. PubMed 21822241.
Backbone
  Vector backbone: JDS 74
  Vector type: Mammalian Expression ; T7
Growth in bacteria
  Bacterial resistance: Ampicillin, 100 μg/mL
  Growth temperature: 37°C
  Growth strain: XL1 Blue
  Copy number: High Copy
Gene/Insert
  Gene/Insert name: TAL array targeting gabra5 (alt name: gabra5)
  Species: D. rerio (zebrafish)
  Entrez Gene: gabra5 (a.k.a. si:dkey-93p24.1)
  Tag / fusion protein: 3X Flag (N terminal on backbone); WT FOKI (C terminal on backbone)
  Cloning method: Restriction Enzyme; 5′ cloning site NA (unknown if destroyed); 3′ cloning site NA (unknown if destroyed)
  Sequencing primers: 5′ CMV-f; 3′ BGH rev
Terms and licenses: Academic/Nonprofit Terms; Industry Terms: Not Available to Industry
How to cite: gabra5_L (TAL3014) was a gift from Keith Joung (Addgene plasmid # 36006 ; http://n2t.net/addgene:36006 ; RRID:Addgene_36006)
