[The description below was written by a language model from this plasmid's Addgene catalogue record and pLannotate feature annotations shown in this document.]
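Description:
gabra5_L (TAL3014) is an 8,058 bp expression plasmid encoding the left-hand monomer of an engineered TALEN pair directed against the zebrafish (D. rerio) gabra5 gene. It is built on the JDS 74 backbone, catalogued as a mammalian expression vector that also carries a T7 promoter. In E. coli it is maintained at high copy through a ColE1/pUC-type origin and selected with ampicillin via the β-lactamase gene. An f1 origin is also present.

The open reading frame sits downstream of the CMV immediate-early enhancer and promoter, with a T7 promoter placed just before the coding sequence so that the same template can support in vitro transcription of mRNA. It begins with an N-terminal 3xFLAG tag, followed by TAL effector-derived sequence. The annotation software recognises the flanking N- and C-terminal regions as fragments homologous to Xanthomonas AvrBs3 and PthXo1. The unannotated stretch between them presumably holds the custom repeat array that specifies the gabra5 target site. This DNA-binding module is fused at its C terminus to the wild-type FokI cleavage domain, which must dimerise to cut. The construct is therefore meant to be used with a partner TALEN binding the opposite half-site, so that the two nuclease domains create a double-strand break between them. A V5 tag sequence is annotated after FokI, though the record does not show whether it is in frame, and a bGH polyadenylation signal ends the unit.

A second cassette with SV40 and EM7 promoters drives blasticidin S deaminase, offering blasticidin selection in eukaryotic or bacterial cells. The associated publication describes targeted gene disruption in somatic zebrafish cells using engineered TALENs.
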