Features (pLannotate 1.2.2; 26 found; start..end, strand, type, name):
     36..80      -  misc_feature   bom (fragment): basis of mobility region from pBR322
    235..614     +  enhancer       CMV enhancer: human cytomegalovirus immediate early enhancer
    615..818     +  promoter       CMV promoter: human cytomegalovirus (CMV) immediate early promoter
    814..847     +  LTR            5' LTR (truncated) (fragment): truncated 5' long terminal repeat (LTR) from HIV-1
    863..881     +  promoter       T7 promoter: promoter for bacteriophage T7 RNA polymerase
    907..972     +  CDS            3xFLAG: three tandem FLAG® epitope tags, followed by an enterokinase cleavage site
   1024..1533    +  CDS            avrBs3 (fragment): AVRB3_XANEU - Experimental evidence at protein level: Swiss-Prot protein existence level 1. Avirulence protein. Acts as a transcription factor in C.annuum plants. In susceptible plants lacking the Bs3 resistance gene induces expression of a number of genes, including genes homologous to a family of auxin-induced genes, alpha-expansin genes, pectate lyase, anthocyanidin glucoside rhamnosyl transferase and at least one transcription factor, UPA20. Their expression leads to plant hypertrophy in mesophyll cells, probably mainly mediated by UPA20 (PubMed:17962565). In resistant plants induces the h
   3124..3330    +  CDS            pthXo1 (fragment): PTHX1_XANOP - Also known as tal2b. Experimental evidence at protein level: Swiss-Prot protein existence level 1. Avirulence protein. Acts as a transcription factor in rice, inducing expression of a number of host genes including SWEET11 (Os8N3, XA13, AC Q6YZF3) in susceptible plants with the Xa13 allele. Plants with the xa13 allele, which has an altered promoter, are resistant to bacterial blight caused by this bacterial strain and do not induce SWEET11. The xa13 allele elicits an atypical hypersensitive response (HR). PthXo1 binds SWEET11 promoter DNA in a sequence-specific manner. From Xanth
   3319..3906    +  CDS            FokI cleavage domain: nonspecific DNA cleavage domain of the FokI endonuclease (Li et al., 1992) must dimerize to be catalytically active
   3922..3963    +  CDS            V5 tag: epitope tag from simian virus 5
   4019..4243    +  polyA_signal   bGH poly(A) signal: bovine growth hormone polyadenylation signal
   4247..4268    +  promoter       SV40 promoter (fragment): SV40 enhancer and early promoter
   4289..4717    +  rep_origin     f1 ori (sequence partly withheld): f1 bacteriophage origin of replication; arrow indicates direction of (+) strand synthesis
   4731..5061    +  promoter       SV40 promoter: SV40 enhancer and early promoter
   5109..5156    +  promoter       EM7 promoter: synthetic bacterial promoter&nbsp
   5175..5573    +  CDS            BSD: blasticidin S deaminase; Aspergillus terreus BSD; confers resistance to blasticidin
   5574..5601    +  CDS            BleoR (fragment): antibiotic-binding protein; Sh ble from Streptoalloteichus hindustanus; confers resistance to bleomycin, phleomycin, and Zeocin™
   5611..5736    +  CDS            ble (fragment): BLE_KLEPN - Experimental evidence at protein level: Swiss-Prot protein existence level 1. Binding protein with a strong affinity to the bleomycin family of antibiotics. Binds to CL990; an antimitotic-antibiotic compound. From Klebsiella pneumoniae.
   5731..5852    +  polyA_signal   SV40 poly(A) signal: SV40 polyadenylation signal
   5925..5941    -  protein_bind   lac operator: The lac repressor binds to the lac operator to inhibit transcription in E. coli. This inhibition can be relieved by adding lactose or isopropyl-β-D-thiogalactopyranoside (IPTG). lac repressor encoded by lacI
   5949..5979    -  promoter       lac promoter: promoter for the E. coli lac operon
   5994..6015    -  protein_bind   CAP binding site: CAP binding activates transcription in the presence of cAMP. E. coli catabolite activator protein
   6028..6120    -  CDS            lacI (fragment): lac repressor; lacI; The lac repressor binds to the lac operator to inhibit transcription in E. coli. This inhibition can be relieved by adding lactose or isopropyl-β-D-thiogalactopyranoside (IPTG).
   6303..6891    -  rep_origin     ori: high-copy-number ColE1/pMB1/pBR322/pUC origin of replication
   7062..7922    -  CDS            AmpR: β-lactamase; bla; confers resistance to ampicillin, carbenicillin, and related antibiotics
   7923..8027    -  promoter       AmpR promoter: bla
>Addgene plasmid #36006 | gabra5_L (TAL3014) | depositor full sequence | sequence record 44407 | gabra5_L (TAL3014) sequence 8058 bps
GACGGATCGGGAGATCTCCCGATCCCCTATGGTCGACTCTCAGTACAATCTGCTCTGATGCCGCATAGTT
AAGCCAGTATCTGCTCCCTGCTTGTGTGTTGGAGGTCGCTGAGTAGTGCGCGAGCAAAATTTAAGCTACA
ACAAGGCAAGGCTTGACCGACAATTGCATGAAGAATCTGCTTAGGGTTAGGCGTTTTGCGCTGCTTCGCG
ATGTACGGGCCAGATATACGCGTTGACATTGATTATTGACTAGTTATTAATAGTAATCAATTACGGGGTC
ATTAGTTCATAGCCCATATATGGAGTTCCGCGTTACATAACTTACGGTAAATGGCCCGCCTGGCTGACCG
CCCAACGACCCCCGCCCATTGACGTCAATAATGACGTATGTTCCCATAGTAACGCCAATAGGGACTTTCC
ATTGACGTCAATGGGTGGACTATTTACGGTAAACTGCCCACTTGGCAGTACATCAAGTGTATCATATGCC
AAGTACGCCCCCTATTGACGTCAATGACGGTAAATGGCCCGCCTGGCATTATGCCCAGTACATGACCTTA
TGGGACTTTCCTACTTGGCAGTACATCTACGTATTAGTCATCGCTATTACCATGGTGATGCGGTTTTGGC
AGTACATCAATGGGCGTGGATAGCGGTTTGACTCACGGGGATTTCCAAGTCTCCACCCCATTGACGTCAA
TGGGAGTTTGTTTTGGCACCAAAATCAACGGGACTTTCCAAAATGTCGTAACAACTCCGCCCCATTGACG
CAAATGGGCGGTAGGCGTGTACGGTGGGAGGTCTATATAAGCAGAGCTCTCTGGCTAACTAGAGAACCCA
CTGCTTACTGGCTTATCGAAATTAATACGACTCACTATAGGGAGACCCAAGCTGGCTAGCACCATGGACT
ACAAAGACCATGACGGTGATTATAAAGATCATGACATCGATTACAAGGATGACGATGACAAGATGGCCCC
CAAGAAGAAGAGGAAGGTGGGCATTCACCGCGGGGTACCTATGGTGGACTTGAGGACACTCGGTTATTCG
CAACAGCAACAGGAGAAAATCAAGCCTAAGGTCAGGAGCACCGTCGCGCAACACCACGAGGCGCTTGTGG
GGCATGGCTTCACTCATGCGCATATTGTCGCGCTTTCACAGCACCCTGCGGCGCTTGGGACGGTGGCTGT
CAAATACCAAGATATGATTGCGGCCCTGCCCGAAGCCACGCACGAGGCAATTGTAGGGGTCGGTAAACAG
TGGTCGGGAGCGCGAGCACTTGAGGCGCTGCTGACTGTGGCGGGTGAGCTTAGGGGGCCTCCGCTCCAGC
TCGACACCGGGCAGCTGCTGAAGATCGCGAAGAGAGGGGGAGTAACAGCGGTAGAGGCAGTGCACGCCTG
GCGCAATGCGCTCACCGGGGCCCCCTTGAACCTGACCCCAGACCAGGTAGTCGCAATCGCGAACAATAAT
GGGGGAAAGCAAGCCCTGGAAACCGTGCAAAGGTTGTTGCCGGTCCTTTGTCAAGACCACGGCCTTACAC
CGGAGCAAGTCGTGGCCATTGCAAGCAACATCGGTGGCAAACAGGCTCTTGAGACGGTTCAGAGACTTCT
CCCAGTTCTCTGTCAAGCCCACGGGCTGACTCCCGATCAAGTTGTAGCGATTGCGTCCAACGGTGGAGGG
AAACAAGCATTGGAGACTGTCCAACGGCTCCTTCCCGTGTTGTGTCAAGCCCACGGTTTGACGCCTGCAC
AAGTGGTCGCCATCGCCTCCAATATTGGCGGTAAGCAGGCGCTGGAAACAGTACAGCGCCTGCTGCCTGT
ACTGTGCCAGGATCATGGACTGACCCCAGACCAGGTAGTCGCAATCGCGTCGAACATTGGGGGAAAGCAA
GCCCTGGAAACCGTGCAAAGGTTGTTGCCGGTCCTTTGTCAAGACCACGGCCTTACACCGGAGCAAGTCG
TGGCCATTGCATCCCACGACGGTGGCAAACAGGCTCTTGAGACGGTTCAGAGACTTCTCCCAGTTCTCTG
TCAAGCCCACGGGCTGACTCCCGATCAAGTTGTAGCGATTGCGTCGAACATTGGAGGGAAACAAGCATTG
GAGACTGTCCAACGGCTCCTTCCCGTGTTGTGTCAAGCCCACGGTTTGACGCCTGCACAAGTGGTCGCCA
TCGCCTCGAATGGCGGCGGTAAGCAGGCGCTGGAAACAGTACAGCGCCTGCTGCCTGTACTGTGCCAGGA
TCATGGACTGACCCCAGACCAGGTAGTCGCAATCGCGTCACATGACGGGGGAAAGCAAGCCCTGGAAACC
GTGCAAAGGTTGTTGCCGGTCCTTTGTCAAGACCACGGCCTTACACCGGAGCAAGTCGTGGCCATTGCAA
GCAACATCGGTGGCAAACAGGCTCTTGAGACGGTTCAGAGACTTCTCCCAGTTCTCTGTCAAGCCCACGG
GCTGACTCCCGATCAAGTTGTAGCGATTGCGTCGCATGACGGAGGGAAACAAGCATTGGAGACTGTCCAA
CGGCTCCTTCCCGTGTTGTGTCAAGCCCACGGTTTGACGCCTGCACAAGTGGTCGCCATCGCCTCCAATA
TTGGCGGTAAGCAGGCGCTGGAAACAGTACAGCGCCTGCTGCCTGTACTGTGCCAGGATCATGGACTGAC
CCCAGACCAGGTAGTCGCAATCGCGAACAATAATGGGGGAAAGCAAGCCCTGGAAACCGTGCAAAGGTTG
TTGCCGGTCCTTTGTCAAGACCACGGCCTTACACCGGAGCAAGTCGTGGCCATTGCAAGCAATGGGGGTG
GCAAACAGGCTCTTGAGACGGTTCAGAGACTTCTCCCAGTTCTCTGTCAAGCCCACGGGCTGACTCCCGA
TCAAGTTGTAGCGATTGCGTCGAACATTGGAGGGAAACAAGCATTGGAGACTGTCCAACGGCTCCTTCCC
GTGTTGTGTCAAGCCCACGGTTTGACGCCTGCACAAGTGGTCGCCATCGCCTCGAATGGCGGCGGTAAGC
AGGCGCTGGAAACAGTACAGCGCCTGCTGCCTGTACTGTGCCAGGATCATGGACTGACACCCGAACAGGT
GGTCGCCATTGCTTCTAATGGGGGAGGACGGCCAGCCTTGGAGTCCATCGTAGCCCAATTGTCCAGGCCC
GATCCCGCGTTGGCTGCGTTAACGAATGACCATCTGGTGGCGTTGGCATGTCTTGGTGGACGACCCGCGC
TCGATGCAGTCAAAAAGGGTCTGCCTCATGCTCCCGCATTGATCAAAAGAACCAACCGGCGGATTCCCGA
GAGAACTTCCCATCGAGTCGCGGGATCCCAACTAGTCAAAAGTGAACTGGAGGAGAAGAAATCTGAACTT
CGTCATAAATTGAAATATGTGCCTCATGAATATATTGAATTAATTGAAATTGCCAGAAATTCCACTCAGG
ATAGAATTCTTGAAATGAAGGTAATGGAATTTTTTATGAAAGTTTATGGATATAGAGGTAAACATTTGGG
TGGATCAAGGAAACCGGACGGAGCAATTTATACTGTCGGATCTCCTATTGATTACGGTGTGATCGTGGAT
ACTAAAGCTTATAGCGGAGGTTATAATCTGCCAATTGGCCAAGCAGATGAAATGCAACGATATGTCGAAG
AAAATCAAACACGAAACAAACATATCAACCCTAATGAATGGTGGAAAGTCTATCCATCTTCTGTAACGGA
ATTTAAGTTTTTATTTGTGAGTGGTCACTTTAAAGGAAACTACAAAGCTCAGCTTACACGATTAAATCAT
ATCACTAATTGTAATGGAGCTGTTCTTAGTGTAGAAGAGCTTTTAATTGGTGGAGAAATGATTAAAGCCG
GCACATTAACCTTAGAGGAAGTGAGACGGAAATTTAATAACGGCGAGATAAACTTTTAAGGGCCCTTCGA
AGGTAAGCCTATCCCTAACCCTCTCCTCGGTCTCGATTCTACGCGTACCGGTCATCATCACCATCACCAT
TGAGTTTAAACCCGCTGATCAGCCTCGACTGTGCCTTCTAGTTGCCAGCCATCTGTTGTTTGCCCCTCCC
CCGTGCCTTCCTTGACCCTGGAAGGTGCCACTCCCACTGTCCTTTCCTAATAAAATGAGGAAATTGCATC
GCATTGTCTGAGTAGGTGTCATTCTATTCTGGGGGGTGGGGTGGGGCAGGACAGCAAGGGGGAGGATTGG
GAAGACAATAGCAGGCATGCTGGGGATGCGGTGGGCTCTATGGCTTCTGAGGCGGAAAGAACCAGCTGGG
GCTCTAGGGGGTATCCCC
[124 nt withheld, positions 4289-4412]
C
[32 nt withheld, positions 4414-4445]
CA
[57 nt withheld, positions 4448-4504]
A
[49 nt withheld, positions 4506-4554]
CCTTTGACGTTGGAGTCCACGTTCTTT
[37 nt withheld, positions 4582-4618]
ACCCTATCTCGGTCTATTCTTTTGATTTATAAGGGATTTTGGGGATTTCGGCCTATTGGTTAAAAAATGA
GCTGATTTAACAAAAATTTAACGCGAATTAATTCTGTGGAATGTGTGTCAGTTAGGGTGTGGAAAGTCCC
CAGGCTCCCCAGGCAGGCAGAAGTATGCAAAGCATGCATCTCAATTAGTCAGCAACCAGGTGTGGAAAGT
CCCCAGGCTCCCCAGCAGGCAGAAGTATGCAAAGCATGCATCTCAATTAGTCAGCAACCATAGTCCCGCC
CCTAACTCCGCCCATCCCGCCCCTAACTCCGCCCAGTTCCGCCCATTCTCCGCCCCATGGCTGACTAATT
TTTTTTATTTATGCAGAGGCCGAGGCCGCCTCTGCCTCTGAGCTATTCCAGAAGTAGTGAGGAGGCTTTT
TTGGAGGCCTAGGCTTTTGCAAAAAGCTCCCGGGAGCTTGTATATCCATTTTCGGATCTGATCAGCACGT
GTTGACAATTAATCATCGGCATAGTATATCGGCATAGTATAATACGACAAGGTGAGGAACTAAACCATGG
CCAAGCCTTTGTCTCAAGAAGAATCCACCCTCATTGAAAGAGCAACGGCTACAATCAACAGCATCCCCAT
CTCTGAAGACTACAGCGTCGCCAGCGCAGCTCTCTCTAGCGACGGCCGCATCTTCACTGGTGTCAATGTA
TATCATTTTACTGGGGGACCTTGTGCAGAACTCGTGGTGCTGGGCACTGCTGCTGCTGCGGCAGCTGGCA
ACCTGACTTGTATCGTCGCGATCGGAAATGAGAACAGGGGCATCTTGAGCCCCTGCGGACGGTGTCGACA
GGTGCTTCTCGATCTGCATCCTGGGATCAAAGCGATAGTGAAGGACAGTGATGGACAGCCGACGGCAGTT
GGGATTCGTGAATTGCTGCCCTCTGGTTATGTGTGGGAGGGCTAAGCACTTCGTGGCCGAGGAGCAGGAC
TGACACGTGCTACGAGATTTCGATTCCACCGCCGCCTTCTATGAAAGGTTGGGCTTCGGAATCGTTTTCC
GGGACGCCGGCTGGATGATCCTCCAGCGCGGGGATCTCATGCTGGAGTTCTTCGCCCACCCCAACTTGTT
TATTGCAGCTTATAATGGTTACAAATAAAGCAATAGCATCACAAATTTCACAAATAAAGCATTTTTTTCA
CTGCATTCTAGTTGTGGTTTGTCCAAACTCATCAATGTATCTTATCATGTCTGTATACCGTCGACCTCTA
GCTAGAGCTTGGCGTAATCATGGTCATAGCTGTTTCCTGTGTGAAATTGTTATCCGCTCACAATTCCACA
CAACATACGAGCCGGAAGCATAAAGTGTAAAGCCTGGGGTGCCTAATGAGTGAGCTAACTCACATTAATT
GCGTTGCGCTCACTGCCCGCTTTCCAGTCGGGAAACCTGTCGTGCCAGCTGCATTAATGAATCGGCCAAC
GCGCGGGGAGAGGCGGTTTGCGTATTGGGCGCTCTTCCGCTTCCTCGCTCACTGACTCGCTGCGCTCGGT
CGTTCGGCTGCGGCGAGCGGTATCAGCTCACTCAAAGGCGGTAATACGGTTATCCACAGAATCAGGGGAT
AACGCAGGAAAGAACATGTGAGCAAAAGGCCAGCAAAAGGCCAGGAACCGTAAAAAGGCCGCGTTGCTGG
CGTTTTTCCATAGGCTCCGCCCCCCTGACGAGCATCACAAAAATCGACGCTCAAGTCAGAGGTGGCGAAA
CCCGACAGGACTATAAAGATACCAGGCGTTTCCCCCTGGAAGCTCCCTCGTGCGCTCTCCTGTTCCGACC
CTGCCGCTTACCGGATACCTGTCCGCCTTTCTCCCTTCGGGAAGCGTGGCGCTTTCTCAATGCTCACGCT
GTAGGTATCTCAGTTCGGTGTAGGTCGTTCGCTCCAAGCTGGGCTGTGTGCACGAACCCCCCGTTCAGCC
CGACCGCTGCGCCTTATCCGGTAACTATCGTCTTGAGTCCAACCCGGTAAGACACGACTTATCGCCACTG
GCAGCAGCCACTGGTAACAGGATTAGCAGAGCGAGGTATGTAGGCGGTGCTACAGAGTTCTTGAAGTGGT
GGCCTAACTACGGCTACACTAGAAGGACAGTATTTGGTATCTGCGCTCTGCTGAAGCCAGTTACCTTCGG
AAAAAGAGTTGGTAGCTCTTGATCCGGCAAACAAACCACCGCTGGTAGCGGTGGTTTTTTTGTTTGCAAG
CAGCAGATTACGCGCAGAAAAAAAGGATCTCAAGAAGATCCTTTGATCTTTTCTACGGGGTCTGACGCTC
AGTGGAACGAAAACTCACGTTAAGGGATTTTGGTCATGAGATTATCAAAAAGGATCTTCACCTAGATCCT
TTTAAATTAAAAATGAAGTTTTAAATCAATCTAAAGTATATATGAGTAAACTTGGTCTGACAGTTACCAA
TGCTTAATCAGTGAGGCACCTATCTCAGCGATCTGTCTATTTCGTTCATCCATAGTTGCCTGACTCCCCG
TCGTGTAGATAACTACGATACGGGAGGGCTTACCATCTGGCCCCAGTGCTGCAATGATACCGCGAGACCC
ACGCTCACCGGCTCCAGATTTATCAGCAATAAACCAGCCAGCCGGAAGGGCCGAGCGCAGAAGTGGTCCT
GCAACTTTATCCGCCTCCATCCAGTCTATTAATTGTTGCCGGGAAGCTAGAGTAAGTAGTTCGCCAGTTA
ATAGTTTGCGCAACGTTGTTGCCATTGCTACAGGCATCGTGGTGTCACGCTCGTCGTTTGGTATGGCTTC
ATTCAGCTCCGGTTCCCAACGATCAAGGCGAGTTACATGATCCCCCATGTTGTGCAAAAAAGCGGTTAGC
TCCTTCGGTCCTCCGATCGTTGTCAGAAGTAAGTTGGCCGCAGTGTTATCACTCATGGTTATGGCAGCAC
TGCATAATTCTCTTACTGTCATGCCATCCGTAAGATGCTTTTCTGTGACTGGTGAGTACTCAACCAAGTC
ATTCTGAGAATAGTGTATGCGGCGACCGAGTTGCTCTTGCCCGGCGTCAATACGGGATAATACCGCGCCA
CATAGCAGAACTTTAAAAGTGCTCATCATTGGAAAACGTTCTTCGGGGCGAAAACTCTCAAGGATCTTAC
CGCTGTTGAGATCCAGTTCGATGTAACCCACTCGTGCACCCAACTGATCTTCAGCATCTTTTACTTTCAC
CAGCGTTTCTGGGTGAGCAAAAACAGGAAGGCAAAATGCCGCAAAAAAGGGAATAAGGGCGACACGGAAA
TGTTGAATACTCATACTCTTCCTTTTTCAATATTATTGAAGCATTTATCAGGGTTATTGTCTCATGAGCG
GATACATATTTGAATGTATTTAGAAAAATAAACAAATAGGGGTTCCGCGCACATTTCCCCGAAAAGTGCC
ACCTGACGTC
