>Addgene plasmid #36006 | gabra5_L (TAL3014) | addgene partial sequence | sequence record 45100 | CMV-F 5'-CGCAAATGGGCGGTAGGCGTG-3'
ACTAGAGAACCCACTGCTTACTGGCTTATCGAAATTAATACGACTCACTATAGGGAGACCCAAGCTGGCT
AGCACCATGGACTACAAAGACCATGACGGTGATTATAAAGATCATGACATCGATTACAAGGATGACGATG
ACAAGATGGCCCCCAAGAAGAAGAGGAAGGTGGGCATTCACCGCGGGGTACCTATGGTGGACTTGAGGAC
ACTCGGTTATTCGCAACAGCAACAGGAGAAAATCAAGCCTAAGGTCAGGAGCACCGTCGCGCAACACCAC
GAGGCGCTTGTGGGGCATGGCTTCACTCATGCGCATATTGTCGCGCTTTCACAGCACCCTGCGGCGCTTG
GGACGGTGGCTGTCAAATACCAAGATATGATTGCGGCCCTGCCCGAAGCCACGCACGAGGCAATTGTAGG
GGTCGGTAAACAGTGGTCGGGAGCGCGAGCACTTGAGGCGCTGCTGACTGTGGCGGGTGAGCTTAGGGGG
CCTCCGCTCCAGCTCGACACCGGGCAGCTGCTGAAGATCGCGAAGAGAGGGGGAGTAACAGCGGTAGAGG
CAGTGCACGCCTGGCGCAATGCGCTCACCGGGGCCCCCTTGAACCTGACCCCAGACCAGGTAGTCGCAAT
CGCGAACAATAATGGGGGAAAGCAAGCCCTGGAAACCGTGCAAAGGTTGTTGCCGGTCCTTTGTCAAGAC
CACGGCCTTACACCGGAGCAAGTCGTGGCCATTGCAAGCAACATCGGTGGCAAACAGGCTCTTGAGACGG
TTCAGAGACTTCTCCCAGTTCTCTGTCAAGCCCACGGGCTGACTCCCGATCAAGTTGTAGC
